Addgene plasmid #19170: pENTR/pSM2(CMV) GFP (w513-1)
Purpose: (Empty Backbone) Gateway entry vector for miRNA expression under CMV promoter and GFP reporter
Depositing lab: Eric Campeau & Paul Kaufman. Depositing organization: University of Massachusetts, Worcester. Publication: A versatile viral system for expression and depletion of proteins in mammalian cells. Campeau E, Ruhl VE, Rodier F, Smith CL, Rahmberg BL, Fuss JO, Campisi J, Yaswen P, Cooper PK, Kaufman PD.. PLoS One. 2009 Aug 6;4(8):e6529. 10.1371/journal.pone.0006529 PubMed 19657394.
Backbone
  Vector backbone: pENTR1A
  Backbone manufacturer: Invitrogen
  Backbone size (bp): 3861
  Vector type: RNAi ; Entry vector
Growth in bacteria
  Bacterial resistance: Kanamycin, 50 μg/mL
  Growth temperature: 37°C
  Growth strain: DH5alpha
  Growth instructions: TOP10F', 37oC
  Copy number: High Copy
Gene/Insert
  Gene/Insert name: None
  Tag / fusion protein: GFP (N terminal on backbone)
  Cloning method: Restriction Enzyme; 5′ cloning site Xho I (not destroyed); 3′ cloning site Eco RI (not destroyed)
  Sequencing primers: 5′ ENTRforw; 3′ ENTRrev
Terms and licenses: Academic/Nonprofit Terms; Industry Terms: Not Available to Industry
How to cite: pENTR/pSM2(CMV) GFP (w513-1) was a gift from Eric Campeau & Paul Kaufman (Addgene plasmid # 19170 ; http://n2t.net/addgene:19170 ; RRID:Addgene_19170)
