[The description below was written by a language model from this plasmid's Addgene catalogue record and pLannotate feature annotations shown in this document.]
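Description:
pENTR/pSM2(CMV) GFP (w513-1) is an empty Gateway entry vector built on the Invitrogen pENTR1A backbone and designed for expressing miR-30-based shRNAs in mammalian cells, with a GFP reporter. The 3,861 bp plasmid is maintained in E. coli at high copy through a ColE1/pUC-type origin and is selected with kanamycin via an aminoglycoside phosphotransferase gene. The annotation also flags a short RSF origin fragment at the start of the sequence, which is only a partial match. The rrnB T1 and T2 terminators lie upstream of the cassette, where they insulate it from read-through transcription originating in the backbone.

The payload sits between attL1 and attL2, so the whole unit can be moved by an LR Clonase reaction into a compatible destination vector; the associated publication describes a viral system for expression and depletion of proteins in mammalian cells. Within the att sites, the human cytomegalovirus immediate early enhancer and promoter drive an EGFP coding sequence. This is followed on the same strand by the 5' and 3' flanking regions of human miR-30a. Only a short gap separates the two flanks, and no hairpin is present. According to the record, inserts are cloned between XhoI and EcoRI sites that are retained after cloning, which presumably places a chosen shRNA stem-loop in the miR-30a context. The resulting Pol II transcript would then carry both EGFP and the microRNA-embedded hairpin, so green fluorescence marks cells expressing the knockdown cassette while the miR-30a flanks direct processing by the endogenous microRNA machinery. The catalogue lists GFP as an N-terminal tag, but here it acts as a co-transcribed reporter upstream of the miRNA scaffold rather than as a protein fusion.
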