Features (pLannotate 1.2.2; 12 found; start..end, strand, type, name):
      1..46      +  rep_origin     RSF ori (fragment): Plasmids containing the RSF 1030 origin of replication can be propagated in E. coli cells that contain additional plasmids with compatible origins.
    106..149     -  terminator     rrnB T1 terminator: Escherichia coli rrnB; transcription terminator T1 from the E. coli rrnB gene
    281..308     +  terminator     rrnB T2 terminator: transcription terminator T2 from the E. coli rrnB gene
    358..457     +  protein_bind   attL1: mutant version of attL; recombination site for the Gateway® LR reaction LR Clonase™
    480..783     +  enhancer       CMV enhancer: human cytomegalovirus immediate early enhancer
    784..987     +  promoter       CMV promoter: human cytomegalovirus (CMV) immediate early promoter
   1083..1802    +  CDS            EGFP: the original enhanced GFP (Yang et al., 1996) mammalian codon-optimized
   1839..1932    +  ncRNA          5' miR-30a: sequence upstream of the 71-nt precursor of the human miR-30a microRNA (Zeng et al., 2002) miRNA
   1946..2058    +  ncRNA          3' miR-30a: sequence downstream of the 71-nt precursor of the human miR-30a microRNA (Zeng et al., 2002) miRNA
   2090..2189    -  protein_bind   attL2: mutant version of attL; recombination site for the Gateway® LR reaction LR Clonase™
   2312..3121    +  CDS            KanR: aminoglycoside phosphotransferase; aph(3')-Ia; confers resistance to kanamycin in bacteria or G418 (Geneticin®) in eukaryotes
   3211..3799    +  rep_origin     ori: high-copy-number ColE1/pMB1/pBR322/pUC origin of replication
>Addgene plasmid #19170 | pENTR/pSM2(CMV) GFP (w513-1) | depositor full sequence | sequence record 8936 | Author sequence
CTTTCCTGCGTTATCCCCTGATTCTGTGGATAACCGTATTACCGCTAGCATGGATCTCGGGGACGTCTAA
CTACTAAGCGAGAGTAGGGAACTGCCAGGCATCAAATAAAACGAAAGGCTCAGTCGGAAGACTGGGCCTT
TCGTTTTATCTGTTGTTTGTCGGTGAACGCTCTCCTGAGTAGGACAAATCCGCCGGGAGCGGATTTGAAC
GTTGTGAAGCAACGGCCCGGAGGGTGGCGGGCAGGACGCCCGCCATAAACTGCCAGGCATCAAACTAAGC
AGAAGGCCATCCTGACGGATGGCCTTTTTGCGTTTCTACAAACTCTTCCTGTTAGTTAGTTACTTAAGCT
CGGGCCCCAAATAATGATTTTATTTTGACTGATAGTGACCTGTTCGTTGCAACAAATTGATAAGCAATGC
TTTTTTATAATGCCAACTTTGTACAAAAAAGCAGGCTTTAAAGGAACCTGGGAGTTCCGCGTTACATAAC
TTACGGTAAATGGCCCGCCTGGCTGACCGCCCAACGACCCCCGCCCATTGACGTCAATAATGACGTATGT
TCCCATAGTAACGCCAATAGGGACTTTCCATTGACGTCAATGGGTGGAGTATTTACGGTAAACTGCCCAC
TTGGCAGTACATCAAGTGTATCATATGCCAAGTACGCCCCCTATTGACGTCAATGACGGTAAATGGCCCG
CCTGGCATTATGCCCAGTACATGACCTTATGGGACTTTCCTACTTGGCAGTACATCTACGTATTAGTCAT
CGCTATTACCATGGTGATGCGGTTTTGGCAGTACATCAATGGGCGTGGATAGCGGTTTGACTCACGGGGA
TTTCCAAGTCTCCACCCCATTGACGTCAATGGGAGTTTGTTTTGGCACCAAAATCAACGGGACTTTCCAA
AATGTCGTAACAACTCCGCCCCATTGACGCAAATGGGCGGTAGGCGTGTACGGTGGGAGGTCTATATAAG
CAGAGCTCGTTTAGTGAACCGTCAGATCGCCTGGAGACGCCATCCACGCTGTTTTGACCTCCATAGAAGA
CACCGACTCTAGAGGATCCACCGGTCGCCACCATGGTGAGCAAGGGCGAGGAGCTGTTCACCGGGGTGGT
GCCCATCCTGGTCGAGCTGGACGGCGACGTAAACGGCCACAAGTTCAGCGTGTCCGGCGAGGGCGAGGGC
GATGCCACCTACGGCAAGCTGACCCTGAAGTTCATCTGCACCACCGGCAAGCTGCCCGTGCCCTGGCCCA
CCCTCGTGACCACCCTGACCTACGGCGTGCAGTGCTTCAGCCGCTACCCCGACCACATGAAGCAGCACGA
CTTCTTCAAGTCCGCCATGCCCGAAGGCTACGTCCAGGAGCGCACCATCTTCTTCAAGGACGACGGCAAC
TACAAGACCCGCGCCGAGGTGAAGTTCGAGGGCGACACCCTGGTGAACCGCATCGAGCTGAAGGGCATCG
ACTTCAAGGAGGACGGCAACATCCTGGGGCACAAGCTGGAGTACAACTACAACAGCCACAACGTCTATAT
CATGGCCGACAAGCAGAAGAACGGCATCAAGGTGAACTTCAAGATCCGCCACAACATCGAGGACGGCAGC
GTGCAGCTCGCCGACCACTACCAGCAGAACACCCCCATCGGCGACGGCCCCGTGCTGCTGCCCGACAACC
ACTACCTGAGCACCCAGTCCGCCCTGAGCAAAGACCCCAACGAGAAGCGCGATCACATGGTCCTGCTGGA
GTTCGTGACCGCCGCCGGGATCACTCTCGGCATGGACGAGCTGTACAAGTAAAGCGGCCGCGTCGACTAG
GGATAACAGGGTAATTGTTTGAATGAGGCTTCAGTACTTTACAGAATCGTTGCCTGCACATCTTGGAAAC
ACTTGCTGGGATTACTTCTTCAGGTTAACCCAACAGAAGGCTCGAGCAACCAGAATTCAAGGGGCTACTT
TAGGAGCAATTATCTTGTTTACTAAAACTGAATACCTTGCTATCTCTTTGATACATTTTTACAAAGCTGA
ATTAAAATGGTATAAATTAAATCACTTTTTTCAATTGGAAGACTAATGCGTTTATCTAGACCCAGCTTTC
TTGTACAAAGTTGGCATTATAAGAAAGCATTGCTTATCAATTTGTTGCAACGAACAGGTCACTATCAGTC
AAAATAAAATCATTATTTGCCATCCAGCTGCAGCTCTGGCCCGTGTCTCAAAATCTCTGATGTTACATTG
CACAAGATAAAAATATATCATCATGAACAATAAAACTGTCTGCTTACATAAACAGTAATACAAGGGGTGT
TATGAGCCATATTCAACGGGAAACGTCGAGGCCGCGATTAAATTCCAACATGGATGCTGATTTATATGGG
TATAAATGGGCTCGCGATAATGTCGGGCAATCAGGTGCGACAATCTATCGCTTGTATGGGAAGCCCGATG
CGCCAGAGTTGTTTCTGAAACATGGCAAAGGTAGCGTTGCCAATGATGTTACAGATGAGATGGTCAGACT
AAACTGGCTGACGGAATTTATGCCTCTTCCGACCATCAAGCATTTTATCCGTACTCCTGATGATGCATGG
TTACTCACCACTGCGATCCCCGGAAAAACAGCATTCCAGGTATTAGAAGAATATCCTGATTCAGGTGAAA
ATATTGTTGATGCGCTGGCAGTGTCCCTGCGCCGGTTGCATTCGATTCCTGTTTGTAATTGTCCTTTTAA
CAGCGATCGCGTATTTCGTCTCGCTCAGGCGCAATCACGAATGAATAACGGTTTGGTTGATGCGAGTGAT
TTTGATGACGAGCGTAATGGCTGGCCTGTTGAACAAGTCTGGAAAGAAATGCATAAACTTTTGCCATTCT
CACCGGATTCAGTCGTCACTCATGGTGATTTCTCACTTGATAACCTTATTTTTGACGAGGGGAAATTAAT
AGGTTGTATTGATGTTGGACGAGTCGGAATCGCAGACCGATACCAGGATCTTGCCATCCTATGGAACTGC
CTCGGTGAGTTTTCTCCTTCATTACAGAAACGGCTTTTTCAAAAATATGGTATTGATAATCCTGATATGA
ATAAATTGCAGTTTCATTTGATGCTCGATGAGTTTTTCTAATCAGAATTGGTTAATTGGTTGTAACATTA
TTCAGATTGGGCCCCGTTCCACTGAGCGTCAGACCCGGTAGAAAAGATCAAAGGATCTTCTTGAGATCCT
TTTTTTCTGCGCGTAATCTGCTGCTTGCAAACAAAAAAACCACCGCTACCAGCGGTGGTTTGTTTGCCGG
ATCAAGAGCTACCAACTCTTTTTCCGAAGGTAACTGGCTTCAGCAGAGCGCAGATACCAAATACTGTTCT
TCTAGTGTAGCCGTAGTTAGGCCACCACTTCAAGAACTCTGTAGCACCGCCTACATACCTCGCTCTGCTA
ATCCTGTTACCAGTGGCTGCTGCCAGTGGCGATAAGTCGTGTCTTACCGGGTTGGACTCAAGACGATAGT
TACCGGATAAGGCGCAGCGGTCGGGCTGAACGGGGGGTTCGTGCACACAGCCCAGCTTGGAGCGAACGAC
CTACACCGAACTGAGATACCTACAGCGTGAGCTATGAGAAAGCGCCACGCTTCCCGAAGGGAGAAAGGCG
GACAGGTATCCGGTAAGCGGCAGGGTCGGAACAGGAGAGCGCACGAGGGAGCTTCCAGGGGGAAACGCCT
GGTATCTTTATAGTCCTGTCGGGTTTCGCCACCTCTGACTTGAGCGTCGATTTTTGTGATGCTCGTCAGG
GGGGCGGAGCCTATGGAAAAACGCCAGCAACGCGGCCTTTTTACGGTTCCTGGCCTTTTGCTGGCCTTTT
GCTCACATGTT
