>Addgene plasmid #19170 | pENTR/pSM2(CMV) GFP (w513-1) | addgene partial sequence | sequence record 25962 | 19170 with EGFP-N
CTCCTCGCCCTTGCTCACCATGGTGGCGACCGGTGGATCCTCTAGAGTCGGTGTCTTCTATGGAGGTCAA
AACAGCGTGGATGGCGTCTCCAGGCGATCTGACGGTTCACTAAACGAGCTCTGCTTATATAGACCTCCCA
CCGTACACGCCTACCGCCCATTTGCGTCAATGGGGCGGAGTTGTTACGACATTTTGGAAAGTCCCGTTGA
TTTTGGTGCCAAAACAAACTCCCATTGACGTCAATGGGGTGGAGACTTGGAAATCCCCGTGAGTCAAACC
GCTATCCACGCCCATTGATGTACTGCCAAAACCGCATCACCATGGTAATAGCGATGACTAATACGTAGAT
GTACTGCCAAGTAGGAAAGTCCCATAAGGTCATGTACTGGGCATAATGCCAGGCGGGCCATTTACCGTCA
TTGACGTCAATAGGGGGCGTACTTGGCATATGATACACTTGATGTACTGCCAAGTGGGCAGTTTACCGTA
AATACTCCACCCATTGACGTCAATGGAAAGTCCCTATTGGCGTTACTATGGGAACATACGTCATTATTGA
CGTCAATGGGCGGGGGTCGTTGGGCGGTCAGCCAGGCGGGCCATTTACCGTAAGTTATGTAAGCGGAACT
CCCAAGGTTCCTTTAAAGCCTGCTTTTTGGTACAAAGTTGGCATTATTAAAAAAGCATTGCTTATTCA
